>Addgene plasmid #114961 | AT4G29450 O1_pECIA2 | addgene full sequence | sequence record 296644 | Addgene NGS Result
GTAAAACGACGGCCAGTGAATTAATTCGTTGCAGGACAGGATGTGGTGCCCGATGTGACTAGCTCTTTGC
TGCAGGCCGTCCTATCCTCTGGTTCCGATAAGAGACCCAGAACTCCGGCCCCCCACCGCCCACCGCCACC
CCCATACATATGTGGTACGCAAGTAAGAGTGCCTGCGCATGCCCCATGTGCCCCACCAAGAGCTTTGCAT
CCCATACAAGTCCCCAAAGTGGAGAACCGAACCAATTCTTCGCGGGCAGAACAAAAGCTTCTGCACACGT
CTCCACTCGAATTTGGAGCCGGCCGGCGTGTGCAAAAGAGGTGAATCGAACGAAAGACCCGTGTGTAAAG
CCGCGTTTCCAAAATGTATAAAACCGAGAGCATCTGGCCAATGTGCATCAGTTGTGGTCAGCAGCAAAAT
CAAGTGAATCATCTCAGTGCAACTAAAGGGGGGATCCGATCTCAATATGAAGTTATGCATATTACTGGCC
GTCGTGGCCTTTGTTGGCCTCTCGCTCGGGTCAGGTTACATCAGCATCGATTGTGGCATACCTCCTTACG
ATACCCCTGAAGACACTATGACTAACATTAATTACGTCTCCGATGAAGCTTTCATAACCACCGGCGTAAA
CTTCAAGGTCTCTGAAGAATACGGCTATCCAAAAAACCCGGTATTGCTGTCAACTCTTGCTGAAGTAAGA
GCTTTCCCTCAAGGAAACAGAAACTGTTACACCTTAAAACTTTCACAAGGAAAAGATCATCTTTATCTCA
TTAGAGCTTCCTTTATGTATGGAAACTACGATGGTAAAAAAGCTTTGCCTGAGTTTGATCTCTATGTAAA
CGTGAACTTCTGGTCGACAGTGAAATTCAAAAATGCTTCTGATCAAGTCACCAAAGAGATTTTAAGCTTT
GCAGAGTCGGATACAATATATGTTTGCCTTGTGAATAAAGGCAAAGGAACTCCTTTTATTTCAGGGTTAG
AGCTCCGACCAGTGAACAGCTCAATCTACGGTACTGAATTTGGAAGAAATGTCTCTTTGGTTCTCTATCG
AAGATGGGACATTGGATATTTAAACGGAACAGGACGGTACCAAGACGATAGATTCGATCGTATTTGGTCT
CCATACTCCTCAAATATCTCCTGGAACTCGATTATAACATCGGGCTATATCGATGTTTTTCAGAACGGTT
ATTGTCCACCTGATGAAGTTATTAAGACAGCTGCTGCTCCTGAAAACGTTGATGATCCGTTGGAATTGTT
CTGGACATCAGACGATCCAAATGTTCGGTTCTACGCATATCTTTACTTCGCGGAACTCGAAACACTAGAG
AAGAATGAGACTAGAAAGATCAAGATTTTGTGGAATGGTTCCCCTGTTTCTGAAACTTCTTTCGAACCTT
CTTCAAAATATTCAACGACGTTTTCTAATCCAAGAGCTTTCACTGGTAAAGATCACTGGATTTCTATTCA
GAAGACTGTAGATTCAACGCTTCCACCGATTCTCAATGCTATAGAGATTTTTACCGCACAATCTCTAGAT
GAATTTTCCACCACAATTGAAGACATTCATGCTATAGAAAGCATAAAAGCAACTTATAAAGTGAACAAGG
TTTGGAGTGGTGATCCTTGCTCCCCAAGATTATTCCCTTGGGAAGGTGTTGGATGCAGCGACAACAATAA
TAATCATCAAATCAAGTCCCTGAATCTTAGCTCAAGCGGATTACTAGGACCAATAGTCTTGGCATTTAGA
AATCTCTCTCTTCTTGAGTCATTGGATTTATCCAACAATGACCTGCAACAAAATGTGCCTGAGTTTTTGG
CTGATCTAAAACATTTGAAAGTCCTGAATTTGAAAGGAAACAATTTTACTGGGTTTATCCCAAAATCCCT
TATGAAAAAGTTAAAGGCCGGTTTACTTACGCTCAGTGCGGATGAGCAAAACCTTTGTAACTCATGTCAA
GAAAAGAAGAAGAAGAAGAGCCTGGAGGTGCTGTTCCAGGGACCAGGGAGCGACAAAACTCACACATGCC
CACCGTGCCCAGCACCTGAACTCCTGGGGGGACCGTCAGTCTTCCTCTTCCCCCCAAAACCCAAGGACAC
CCTCATGATCTCCCGGACCCCTGAGGTCACATGCGTGGTGGTGGACGTGAGCCACGAAGACCCTGAGGTC
AAGTTCAACTGGTACGTGGACGGCGTGGAGGTGCATAATGCCAAGACAAAGCCGCGGGAGGAGCAGTACA
ACAGCACGTACCGTGTGGTCAGCGTCCTCACCGTCCTGCACCAGGACTGGCTGAATGGCAAGGAGTACAA
GTGCAAGGTCTCCAACAAAGCCCTCCCAGCCCCCATCGAGAAAACCATCTCCAAAGCCAAAGGGCAGCCC
CGAGAACCACAGGTGTACACCCTGCCCCCATCCCGGGAGGAGATGACCAAGAACCAGGTCAGCCTGACCT
GCCTGGTCAAAGGCTTCTATCCCAGCGACATCGCCGTGGAGTGGGAGAGCAATGGGCAGCCGGAGAACAA
CTACAAGACCACGCCTCCCGTGCTGGACTCCGACGGCTCCTTCTTCCTCTACAGCAAGCTCACCGTGGAC
AAGAGCAGGTGGCAGCAGGGGAACGTCTTCTCATGCTCCGTGATGCATGAGGGTCTGCACAACCACTACA
CGCAGAAGAGCCTCTCCCTGTCTCCGGGTAAATCTAGAGGGCCCTTCGAAGGTAAGCCTATCCCTAACCC
TCTCCTCGGTCTCGATTCTACGCGTACCGGTCATCGTCACCATCACCATTGAGTTTAAACCCGCTGATCA
GCCTCGACTGTGCCTTCTAAGGCCTGAGCTCGCTGATCAGCCTCGATCGAGGATCCAGACATGATAAGAT
ACATTGATGAGTTTGGACAAACCACAACTAGAATGCAGTGAAAAAAATGCTTTATTTGTGAAATTTGTGA
TGCTATTGCTTTATTTGTAACCATTATAAGCTGCAATAAACAAGTTAACAACAACAATTGCATTCATTTT
ATGTTTCAGGTTCAGGGGGAGGTGTGGGAGGTTTTTTAAAGCAAGTAAAACCTCTACAAATGTGGTATGG
CTGATTATGATCAGTCGACCTGCAGGCATGCAAGCTTGGCGTAATCATGGTCATAGCTGTTTCCTGTGTG
AAATTGTTATCCGCTCACAATTCCACACAACATACGAGCCGGAAGCATAAAGTGTAAAGCCTGGGGTGCC
TAATGAGTGAGCTAACTCACATTAATTGCGTTGCGCTCACTGCCCGCTTTCCAGTCGGGAAACCTGTCGT
GCCAGCTGCATTAATGAATCGGCCAACGCGCGGGGAGAGGCGGTTTGCGTATTGGGCGCTCTTCCGCTTC
CTCGCTCACTGACTCGCTGCGCTCGGTCGTTCGGCTGCGGCGAGCGGTATCAGCTCACTCAAAGGCGGTA
ATACGGTTATCCACAGAATCAGGGGATAACGCAGGAAAGAACATGTGAGCAAAAGGCCAGCAAAAGGCCA
GGAACCGTAAAAAGGCCGCGTTGCTGGCGTTTTTCCATAGGCTCCGCCCCCCTGACGAGCATCACAAAAA
TCGACGCTCAAGTCAGAGGTGGCGAAACCCGACAGGACTATAAAGATACCAGGCGTTTCCCCCTGGAAGC
TCCCTCGTGCGCTCTCCTGTTCCGACCCTGCCGCTTACCGGATACCTGTCCGCCTTTCTCCCTTCGGGAA
GCGTGGCGCTTTCTCATAGCTCACGCTGTAGGTATCTCAGTTCGGTGTAGGTCGTTCGCTCCAAGCTGGG
CTGTGTGCACGAACCCCCCGTTCAGCCCGACCGCTGCGCCTTATCCGGTAACTATCGTCTTGAGTCCAAC
CCGGTAAGACACGACTTATCGCCACTGGCAGCAGCCACTGGTAACAGGATTAGCAGAGCGAGGTATGTAG
GCGGTGCTACAGAGTTCTTGAAGTGGTGGCCTAACTACGGCTACACTAGAAGAACAGTATTTGGTATCTG
CGCTCTGCTGAAGCCAGTTACCTTCGGAAAAAGAGTTGGTAGCTCTTGATCCGGCAAACAAACCACCGCT
GGTAGCGGTGGTTTTTTTGTTTGCAAGCAGCAGATTACGCGCAGAAAAAAAGGATCTCAAGAAGATCCTT
TGATCTTTTCTACGGGGTCTGACGCTCAGTGGAACGAAAACTCACGTTAAGGGATTTTGGTCATGAGATT
ATCAAAAAGGATCTTCACCTAGATCCTTTTAAATTAAAAATGAAGTTTTAAATCAATCTAAAGTATATAT
GAGTAAACTTGGTCTGACAGTTACCAATGCTTAATCAGTGAGGCACCTATCTCAGCGATCTGTCTATTTC
GTTCATCCATAGTTGCCTGACTCCCCGTCGTGTAGATAACTACGATACGGGAGGGCTTACCATCTGGCCC
CAGTGCTGCAATGATACCGCGAGACCCACGCTCACCGGCTCCAGATTTATCAGCAATAAACCAGCCAGCC
GGAAGGGCCGAGCGCAGAAGTGGTCCTGCAACTTTATCCGCCTCCATCCAGTCTATTAATTGTTGCCGGG
AAGCTAGAGTAAGTAGTTCGCCAGTTAATAGTTTGCGCAACGTTGTTGCCATTGCTACAGGCATCGTGGT
GTCACGCTCGTCGTTTGGTATGGCTTCATTCAGCTCCGGTTCCCAACGATCAAGGCGAGTTACATGATCC
CCCATGTTGTGCAAAAAAGCGGTTAGCTCCTTCGGTCCTCCGATCGTTGTCAGAAGTAAGTTGGCCGCAG
TGTTATCACTCATGGTTATGGCAGCACTGCATAATTCTCTTACTGTCATGCCATCCGTAAGATGCTTTTC
TGTGACTGGTGAGTACTCAACCAAGTCATTCTGAGAATAGTGTATGCGGCGACCGAGTTGCTCTTGCCCG
GCGTCAATACGGGATAATACCGCGCCACATAGCAGAACTTTAAAAGTGCTCATCATTGGAAAACGTTCTT
CGGGGCGAAAACTCTCAAGGATCTTACCGCTGTTGAGATCCAGTTCGATGTAACCCACTCGTGCACCCAA
CTGATCTTCAGCATCTTTTACTTTCACCAGCGTTTCTGGGTGAGCAAAAACAGGAAGGCAAAATGCCGCA
AAAAAGGGAATAAGGGCGACACGGAAATGTTGAATACTCATACTCTTCCTTTTTCAATATTATTGAAGCA
TTTATCAGGGTTATTGTCTCATGAGCGGATACATATTTGAATGTATTTAGAAAAATAAACAAATAGGGGT
TCCGCGCACATTTCCCCGAAAAGTGCCACCTGACGTCTAAGAAACCATTATTATCATGACATTAACCTAT
AAAAATAGGCGTATCACGAGGCCCTTTCGTCTCGCGCGTTTCGGTGATGACGGTGAAAACCTCTGACACA
TGCAGCTCCCGGAGACGGTCACAGCTTGTCTGTAAGCGGATGCCGGGAGCAGACAAGCCCGTCAGGGCGC
GTCAGCGGGTGTTGGCGGGTGTCGGGGCTGGCTTAACTATGCGGCATCAGAGCAGATTGTACTGAGAGTG
CACCATATGCGGTGTGAAATACCGCACAGATGCGTAAGGAGAAAATACCGCATCAGGCGCCATTCGCCAT
TCAGGCTGCGCAACTGTTGGGAAGGGCGATCGGTGCGGGCCTCTTCGCTATTACGCCAGCTGGCGAAAGG
GGGATGTGCTGCAAGGCGATTAAGTTGGGTAACGCCAGGGTTTTCCCAGTCACGACGTT
Features (pLannotate 1.2.2; 18 found; start..end, strand, type, name):
     23..449     +  promoter       MT promoter: Drosophila metallothionein promoter
    467..520     +  sig_peptide    BiP signal sequence: Drosophila BiP signal sequence
    479..1954    +  CDS            Y4291_ARATH (fragment): Experimental evidence at protein level: Swiss-Prot protein existence level 1. From Arabidopsis thaliana (Mouse-ear cress).
   2012..2692    +  CDS            IGHG1 (fragment): IGHG1_HUMAN - Experimental evidence at protein level: Swiss-Prot protein existence level 1. Constant region of immunoglobulin heavy chains. Immunoglobulins, also known as antibodies, are membrane-bound or secreted glycoproteins produced by B lymphocytes. In the recognition phase of humoral immunity, the membrane-bound immunoglobulins serve as receptors which, upon binding of a specific antigen, trigger the clonal expansion and differentiation of B lymphocytes into immunoglobulins- secreting plasma cells. Secreted immunoglobulins mediate the effector phase of humoral immunity, which results in
   2711..2752    +  CDS            V5 tag: epitope tag from simian virus 5
   2852..2986    -  polyA_signal   SV40 poly(A) signal: SV40 polyadenylation signal
   3009..3093    -  CDS            large T antigen (fragment): large T antigen from SV40 (simian virus 40)
   3093..3117    +  misc_feature   MCS (fragment): pUC18/19 multiple cloning site
   3154..3170    -  protein_bind   lac operator: The lac repressor binds to the lac operator to inhibit transcription in E. coli. This inhibition can be relieved by adding lactose or isopropyl-β-D-thiogalactopyranoside (IPTG). lac repressor encoded by lacI
   3178..3208    -  promoter       lac promoter: promoter for the E. coli lac operon
   3223..3244    -  protein_bind   CAP binding site: CAP binding activates transcription in the presence of cAMP. E. coli catabolite activator protein
   3257..3349    -  CDS            lacI (fragment): lac repressor; lacI; The lac repressor binds to the lac operator to inhibit transcription in E. coli. This inhibition can be relieved by adding lactose or isopropyl-β-D-thiogalactopyranoside (IPTG).
   3532..4120    -  rep_origin     ori: high-copy-number ColE1/pMB1/pBR322/pUC origin of replication
   4291..5151    -  CDS            AmpR: β-lactamase; bla; confers resistance to ampicillin, carbenicillin, and related antibiotics
   5152..5256    -  promoter       AmpR promoter: bla
   5351..5386    +  CDS            rop (fragment): Rop protein, which maintains plasmids at low copy number; rop
   5488..5587    +  misc_feature   bom (fragment): basis of mobility region from pBR322
   5593..21      -  CDS            lacZα (fragment) (across the origin): LacZα fragment of β-galactosidase; lacZ fragment
