[The description below was written by a language model from this plasmid's Addgene catalogue record and pLannotate feature annotations shown in this document.]
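Description:
AT4G29450 O1_pECIA2 is an insect-cell expression plasmid built on the pECIA2 backbone, designed for secreted production of a plant receptor ectodomain in Drosophila cell culture. It serves as the "bait" vector of an extracellular interaction assay pair and is meant to be used together with the matching prey construct, AT4G29450 O1_pECIA14. In E. coli it is maintained as a high-copy plasmid through a ColE1/pUC-type origin and selected with ampicillin via the β-lactamase gene. The remaining bacterial annotations (lac promoter/operator, and fragments of lacZα, lacI, rop and bom) are backbone remnants with no apparent role in the expression cassette.

The cassette is driven by the Drosophila metallothionein promoter, which is induced by copper sulfate. Downstream, a Drosophila BiP signal sequence directs the product into the secretory pathway. It is fused to the extracellular domain of the Arabidopsis thaliana leucine-rich repeat receptor kinase encoded by AT4G29450, which was inserted by ligation-independent cloning. The ectodomain is followed in frame by a human IgG1 constant-region (Fc) fragment and a V5 epitope. The record also states a C-terminal hexahistidine tag, although the feature table does not annotate it separately. An SV40 polyadenylation signal lies downstream of the cassette, although it is annotated on the opposite strand.

The Fc, V5 and His tags provide handles for capture, detection and purification of the secreted protein. This suits the construct's role in pairwise screening of ectodomain interactions among Arabidopsis LRR receptor kinases. No selectable marker for insect cells is annotated.
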