Addgene plasmid #114961: AT4G29450 O1_pECIA2
Purpose: Bait vector AT4G29450 O1_pECIA2 should be used with prey vector AT4G29450 O1_pECIA14.
Depositing lab: Youssef Belkhadir. Depositing organization: Gregor Mendel Institute of Molecular Plant Biology. Publication: An extracellular network of Arabidopsis leucine-rich repeat receptor kinases. Smakowska-Luzan E, Mott GA, Parys K, Stegmann M, Howton TC, Layeghifard M, Neuhold J, Lehner A, Kong J, Grunwald K, Weinberger N, Satbhai SB, Mayer D, Busch W, Madalinski M, Stolt-Bergner P, Provart NJ, Mukhtar MS, Zipfel C, Desveaux D, Guttman DS, Belkhadir Y. Nature. 2018 Jan 18;553(7688):342-346. doi: 10.1038/nature25184. Epub 2018 Jan 10. PubMed 29320478.
Backbone
  Vector backbone: pECIA2
  Backbone manufacturer: Chris Garcia (Addgene plasmid # 47032)
  Vector type: Insect Expression
Growth in bacteria
  Bacterial resistance: Ampicillin, 100 μg/mL
  Growth temperature: 37°C
  Growth strain: DH5alpha
  Copy number: High Copy
Gene/Insert
  Gene/Insert name: AT4G29450
  Species: A. thaliana (mustard weed)
  Entrez Gene: AT4G29450 (a.k.a. AT4G29450, F17A13.270, F17A13_270)
  Promoter: Metallothionein (Copper-Inducible)
  Tag / fusion protein: Fc, V5 and hexahistidine tags (C terminal on backbone)
  Cloning method: Ligation Independent Cloning
Terms and licenses: Academic/Nonprofit Terms; Industry Terms: Not Available to Industry
Depositor comments: Plasmid for secreted expression in Drosophila cell culture by induction via CuSO4. Insert is an extracellular domain of indicated LRR-RK, C-terminally tagged with Fc, V5 and hexahistidine tags. Insert Protein Sequence: SGYISIDCGIPPYDTPEDTMTNINYVSDEAFITTGVNFKVSEEYGYPKNPVLLSTLAEVRAFPQGNRNCYTLKLSQGKDHLYLIRASFMYGNYDGKKALPEFDLYVNVNFWSTVKFKNASDQVTKEILSFAESDTIYVCLVNKGKGTPFISGLELRPVNSSIYGTEFGRNVSLVLYRRWDIGYLNGTGRYQDDRFDRIWSPYSSNISWNSIITSGYIDVFQNGYCPPDEVIKTAAAPENVDDPLELFWTSDDPNVRFYAYLYFAELETLEKNETRKIKILWNGSPVSETSFEPSSKYSTTFSNPRAFTGKDHWISIQKTVDSTLPPILNAIEIFTAQSLDEFSTTIEDIHAIESIKATYKVNKVWSGDPCSPRLFPWEGVGCSDNNNNHQIKSLNLSSSGLLGPIVLAFRNLSLLESLDLSNNDLQQNVPEFLADLKHLKVLNLKGNNFTGFIPKSLMKKLKAGLLTLSADEQNLCNSCQEKKKKKS
How to cite: AT4G29450 O1_pECIA2 was a gift from Youssef Belkhadir (Addgene plasmid # 114961 ; http://n2t.net/addgene:114961 ; RRID:Addgene_114961)
